>Addgene plasmid #214239 | pGEL849 | addgene full sequence | sequence record 430345 | Addgene NGS Result
GCGCAACGCAATTAATGTGAGTTAGCTCACTCATTAGGCACCCCAGGCTTTACACTTTATGCTTCCGGCT
CGTATGTTGTGTGGAATTGTGAGCGGATAACAATTTCACACAGGAAACAGCTATGACATGATTACGAATT
CGAGCTCGGTACCCGGGGATCGGCGCGCCTGCAGTGCAGCGTGACCCGGTCGTGCCCCTCTCTAGAGATA
ATGAGCATTGCATGTCTAAGTTATAAAAAATTACCACATATTTTTTTTGTCACACTTGTTTGAAGTGCAG
TTTATCTATCTTTATACATATATTTAAACTTTACTCTACGAATAATATAATCTATAGTACTACAATAATA
TCAGTGTTTTAGAGAATCATATAAATGAACAGTTAGACATGGTCTAAAGGACAATTGAGTATTTTGACAA
CAGGACTCTACAGTTTTATCTTTTTAGTGTGCATGTGTTCTCCTTTTTTTTTGCAAATAGCTTCACCTAT
ATAATACTTCATCCATTTTATTAGTACATCCATTTAGGGTTTAGGGTTAATGGTTTTTATAGACTAATTT
TTTTAGTACATCTATTTTATTCTATTTTAGCCTCTAAATTAAGAAAACTAAAACTCTATTTTAGTTTTTT
TATTTAATAATTTAGATATAAAATAGAATAAAATAAAGTGACTAAAAATTAAACAAATACCCTTTAAGAA
ATTAAAAAAACTAAGGAAACATTTTTCTTGTTTCGAGTAGATAATGCCAGCCTGTTAAACGCCGTCGACG
AGTCTAACGGACACCAACCAGCGAACCAGCAGCGTCGCGTCGGGCCAAGCGAAGCAGACGGCACGGCATC
TCTGTCGCTGCCTCTGGACCCCTCTCGAGAGTTCCGCTCCACCGTTGGACTTGCTCCGCTGTCGGCATCC
AGAAATTGCGTGGCGGAGCGGCAGACGTGAGCCGGCACGGCAGGCGGCCTCCTCCTCCTCTCACGGCACC
GGCAGCTACGGGGGATTCCTTTCCCACCGCTCCTTCGCTTTCCCTTCCTCGCCCGCCGTAATAAATAGAC
ACCCCCTCCACACCCTCTTTCCCCAACCTCGTGTTGTTCGGAGCGCACACACACACAACCAGATCTCCCC
CAAATCCACCCGTCGGCACCTCCGCTTCAAGGTACGCCGCTCGTCCTCCCCCCCCCCCCTCTCTACCTTC
TCTAGATCGGCGTTCCGGTCCATGGTTAGGGCCCGGTAGTTCTACTTCTGTTCATGTTTGTGTTAGATCC
GTGTTTGTGTTAGATCCGTGCTGCTAGCGTTCGTACACGGATGCGACCTGTACGTCAGACACGTTCTGAT
TGCTAACTTGCCAGTGTTTCTCTTTGGGGAATCCTGGGATGGCTCTAGCCGTTCCGCAGACGGGATCGAT
TTCATGATTTTTTTTGTTTCGTTGCATAGGGTTTGGTTTGCCCTTTTCCTTTATTTCAATATATGCCGTG
CACTTGTTTGTCGGGTCATCTTTTCATGCTTTTTTTTGTCTTGGTTGTGATGATGTGGTCTGGTTGGGCG
GTCGTTCTAGATCGGAGTAGAATTAATTCTGTTTCAAACTACCTGGTGGATTTATTAATTTTGGATCTGT
ATGTGTGTGCCATACATATTCATAGTTACGAATTGAAGATGATGGATGGAAATATCGATCTAGGATAGGT
ATACATGTTGATGCGGGTTTTACTGATGCATATACAGAGATGCTTTTTGTTCGCTTGGTTGTGATGATGT
GGTGTGGTTGGGCGGTCGTTCATTCGTTCTAGATCGGAGTAGAATACTGTTTCAAACTACCTGGTGTATT
TATTAATTTTGGAACTGTATGTGTGTGTCATACATCTTCATAGTTACGAGTTTAAGATGGATGGAAATAT
CGATCTAGGATAGGTATACATGTTGATGTGGGTTTTACTGATGCATATACATGATGGCATATGCAGCATC
TATTCATATGCTCTAACCTTGAGTACCTATCTATTATAATAAACAAGTATGTTTTATAATTATTTTGATC
TTGATATACTTGGATGATGGCATATGCAGCAGCTATATGTGGATTTTTTTAGCCCTGCCTTCATACGCTA
TTTATTTGCTTGGTACTGTTTCTTTTGTCGATGCTCACCCTGTTGTTTGGTGTTACTTCCTGCAGGCCGC
CATGGCTCCTAAGAAGAAGCGGAAGGTTGGTATTCACGGGGTGCCTGCGGCTTCTGAGGTGGAGTTTTCC
CACGAGTACTGGATGAGACATGCCCTGACCCTGGCCAAGAGGGCACGGGATGAGAGGGAGGTGCCTGTGG
GAGCCGTGCTGGTGCTGAACAATAGAGTGATCGGCGAGGGCTGGAACAGAGCCATCGGCCTGCACGACCC
AACAGCCCATGCCGAAATTATGGCCCTGAGACAGGGCGGCCTGGTCATGCAGAACTACAGACTGATTGAC
GCCACCCTGTACGTGACATTCGAGCCTTGCGTGATGTGCGCCGGCGCCATGATCCACTCTAGGATCGGCC
GCGTGGTGTTTGGCGTGAGGAACTCAAAAAGAGGCGCCGCAGGCTCCCTGATGAACGTGCTGAACTACCC
CGGCATGAATCACCGCGTCGAAATTACCGAGGGAATCCTGGCAGATGAATGTGCCGCCCTGCTGTGCGAT
TTCTATCGGATGCCTAGACAGGTGTTCAATGCTCAGAAGAAGGCCCAGAGCTCCATCAACTCCGGAGGAT
CTAGCGGAGGCTCCTCTGGCTCTGAGACACCTGGCACAAGCGAGAGCGCAACACCTGAAAGCAGCGGGGG
CAGCAGCGGGGGGTCAACCATGGATTACAAGGACCACGACGGGGATTACAAGGACCACGACATTGATTAC
AAGGATGATGATGACAAGATGGCTCCGAAGAAGAAGAGGAAGGTTGGCATCCACGGGGTGCCAGCTGCTT
GCACCAAGGAGTCGGAAAAGCTCAATAAGAACGCGGATTACTACATTGGTCTGGACATGGGCACATCCTC
AGCTGGCTGGGCGGTGAGTGACTCCGAGTACAATCTAATCCGCAGAAAAGGCAAGGATTTGTGGGGCGTT
CGCCAGTTCGAAGAAGCGAAAACGGCGGCGGAACGCCGGGGGTTCCGGGTCGCTCGTCGAAGGAAACAGA
GGCAGCAGGTCAGGAATCGACTATTGAGTGAGGAATTTCAGAATGAAATCACAAAGATCGATTCTGGGTT
TTTAAAAAGAATGGAGGATTCTCGGTTTGTTATTAGCGACAAGAGGGTGCCAGAGAAGTACACCCTGTTC
AATGATTCCGGGTACACAGATGTAGAATACTACAACCAGTACCCGACCATCTACCATCTGAGAAAAGCCT
TAATCGAATCCAATGAGAGGTTTGATATTCGCCTTGTATTCCTGGGAATCCACTCGTTGTTCCAGCATCC
AGGCCATTTCCTCGACAAGGGGGACGTGGATACGGACAATACAGGTCCCGAAGAACTGATACAGTTTCTC
GAAGACTGCATGAACGAGATACAAATCAGCATCCCGCTCGTCTCAAACCAAAAAGTCTTAACTGATATCT
TGACGGATAGCCGAATAACGAGGCGTGACAAAGAACAGCAAATTCTTGAGATATTGCAACCCAACAAAGA
GTCCAAAAAGGCCGTTTCCCAGTTCGTGAAGGTTCTCACAGGTCAAAAAGCCAAGTTAGGCGATCTCATT
ATGATGGAAGATAAAGATACGGAGGAGTACAAGTATTCATTTTCTTTCCGCGAAAAGACCCTGGAGGAGA
TTCTTCCCGATATAGAGGGCGTCATCGACGGTCTTGCGCTTGAGTATATCGAATCTATCTACTCGCTATA
TTCATGGAGCCTCCTCAACAGCTACATGAAAGATACATTGACCGGTCATTATTACTCGTATCTAGCTGAG
GCCCGCGTGGCGGCGTACGATAAGCATCATAGTGATCTTGTTAAGCTGAAAACATTGTTCCGCGAGTATA
TCCCGGAAGAATACGACAACTTCTTCCGCAAGATGGAGAAGGCCAACTATTCGCATTATATTGGCAGCAC
CGAGTATGATGGTGAGAAGCGTTGTAGAACAGCCAAAGCCAAGCAAGAGGACTTCTACAAGAGTATCAAC
AAAATGCTCGAAAAGATCCCTGAGTGCAGTGAAAAAACGGAGATCCAGAAGGAGATAATAGAGGGCACTT
TCCTCCTTAAGCAAACTGGGCCTCAGAACGGCTTTGTCCCGAATCAGTTACAGCTAAAAGAACTACGAAA
GATCCTGCAAAATGCGTCCAAGCACTACCCCTTTCTAACAGAGAAGGATGAAAGAGATATGACTGCCATT
GACAGAATCGAGGCGCTGTTCAGCTTTAGAATCCCGTACTACATCGGCCCACTCAAGAACACGGACAATC
AAGGGCACGGTTGGGCTGTTAGGAGGGACGGGCACGAGCAAATCCCGGTACGGCCGTGGAACTTCGAAGA
AATCATTGATGAGTCCGCTAGCGCCGATCTGTTCATCAAGAATTTGGTGAACAGTTGTACTTACCTCAGG
ACCGAGAAGGTACTCCCAAAATCTAGCTTGCTGTATCAAGAATTCGAAGTCCTGAATGAGCTCAACAACC
TCAGGATAAATGGGATGTACCCAGATGAAATTCAGCCAGGCCTAAAGCGTATGATCTTCGAGCAGTGCTT
CTATTCTGGCAAAAAAGTCACTGGAAAAAAACTGCAGTTATTCCTCAGGAGTGTGCTCACCAATTCTTCA
ACGGAGGAGTTTGTTCTAACAGGCATTGACAAGGACTTTAAATCGTCCCTGTCGAGTTACAAAAAATTCT
GCGAGCTTTTTGGCGTTAAGACACTGAACGATACACAGAAGGTGATGGCTGAACAGATTATTGAATGGTC
CACTGTCTATGGCGATTCGCGCAAGTTTCTTAAGAGAAAGCTCGAGGATAACTATCCGGAACTTACAGAT
CAACAAATTCGACGGATTGCTGGCTTCAAGTTCTCCGAGTGGGGGAACCTGAGCAGGGCATTCCTCGAGA
TGGAGGGGTACAAGGACGAAGCAGGAAATCCTGTTACCATAATTAGAGCGCTTCGTGATACTCAAAAAAA
CTTGATGCAGCTCCTCTCCAACGACTCAGCATTCGCTAAGAAGCTGCAGGAGTTAAATGACTACGTGACG
CGCGACATCTGGTCAATAGAGCCGGACGACCTCGATGGAATGTATCTGTCTGCTCCTGTTCGCCGGATGA
TATGGCAGACATTTTTGATCCTCAGAGAAGTGGTCGATACCATTGGTTATTCACCTAAGAAGATTTTCAT
GGCGATGGCGCGGGGGGAGCAGGAGAAGAAGAGGACTGCGTCTAGGAAGAAACAGTTGATAGATCTCTAC
AAGGAGGCAGGCATGAAGAACGATGAATTGTTTGGAGATCTCGAGAGCCTGGAAGAGGCCCAATTGAGGT
CCAAGAAGCTCTATCTTTATTTCCGGCAGATGGGGAGGGATATTTATAGTGGAAAGCTAATTGATTTCAT
GGATGTACTCCACGGCAATCGGTACGACATAGACCACATCCACCCGCAAAGCAAGAAGAAAGATGACTCC
TTAGAAAACAATCTGGTACTCACAAGCAAGGACTTCAATAATCATATTAAACAAGACGTCTACCCCATTC
CTGAGCAAATTCAATCGAGACAAAAAGGATTTTGGGCCATGCTCCTGAAGCAAGGTTTCATGTCTCAGGA
GAAATACAACCGACTCATGCGGACGACTCCGTTCACCGATGAGGAGCTGGCGGAGTTCGTCAACAGACAA
CTGGTGGAGACTAGACAGGGAACAAAAGCAATTATATCACTCATCAACCAGTGTTTCCCTGACTCAGAAG
TTGTGTACGTGAAGGCCGGAAACACCTCGGACTTCCGGCAGCGGTTCGACATTCCAAAGTCGCGGGACTT
GAACAATTACCACCACGCCGTAGACGCCTATCTTAACATCGTTGTCGGCAACGTTTATGACACCAAATTT
ACCAAAAATCCAATCAATTTTATTAAGAAGATGAGGAAATCTGGTAATTTGCACTCCTATAGTTTAAGAA
GGATGTATGATTTCAATGTCCAGCGCGGAGATCAGACCGCGTGGGTTGCCGAAAATGACACGACGTTAAA
AACAGTGAAGAAGACAGCTTTTAAGACCTCGCCCATGGTGACAAAACGGACGTACGAGAGGAAAGGTGGG
TTGGCAGATTCCGTCCTGATAGCCGCCAAGAAGGCAAAGCCTGGGGTCCATCTTCCAGTGAAAACTTCAG
ACTCACGCTTTGCAAACCAGGTGTCCACCTACGGCGGCTACGACAACGTGAAGGGAAGCCACTTCTTTCT
TGTTGAGCATCAGCAGAAGAAAAAAACAATAAGGAGCATAGAGAATGTCCCGATCCATCTTAAAGAGAAG
TTAAAGACCAAGGAGGAACTCGAACACTACTGTGCACAAGTGCTCGGCATGGTGCAGCCTGATGTCCGTC
TGACTCGCATCCCAATGTACTCTCTTCTATTGATTGATGGCTATTACTATTACCTGACCGGACGTACGGG
TGGCAATCTGTCTCTCTCTAATGCGGTTGAGCTCTGCTTGCCAGCCAAGGAGCAGGCACATATCAGGATG
ATTTCAAAAATAGCCGGGGGGCGCTCAACGGACGCTTTGTCTGCGGAGGCCAAGGACGATTTTCGCAAGA
AAAATCTTCGGCTCTATGACGAACTCGCTGAAAAGCACCGGTCAACTATTTTTTCGAAACGCAAGAACCC
CATCGGACCCAAGCTGCTGAAGTACAGAGAGGCATTTGTGAAACAAACTATCGAGAATCAATGCAAGGTT
ATTTTACAGATATTGAAGTTGACCAGCACAAACTGCAAAACTTCTGCTGACCTTAAGCTTATCGGAGGTT
CAGGGCAAGAAGGCGTCATGAGTATTTCCAAGCTCCTACGAGCTGAAAAGTATGCAGAATTTTACCTAAT
TTGTCAGTCCCCTAGCGGAATTTATGAGACTCGAAAGAACCTGCTGACTATAAAGCGTCCTGCTGCCACC
AAAAAGGCCGGACAGGCTAAGAAAAAGAAGTGAACGCGTACTCGAGTATATGAAGATGAAGATGAAATAT
TTGGTGTGTCAAATAAAAAGCTTGTGTGCTTAAGTTTGTGTTTTTTTCTTGGCTTGTTGTGTTATGAATT
TGTGGCTTTTTCTAATATTAAATGAATGTAAGATCACATTATAATGAATAAACAAATGTTTCTATAATCC
ATTGTGAATGTTTTGTTGGATCTCTTCTGCAGCATATAACTACTGTATGTGCTATGGTATGGACTATGGA
ATATGATTAAAGATAAGGAGCTCGGACGGCGCGCCGGAGCACATCAGTCTCTGCACAAAGTGCATCCTGG
GCTGCTTCAATTATAAAGCCCCATTCACCACATTTGCTAGATAGTCGAAAAGCACCATCAATATTGAGCT
TCAGGTATTTTTGGTTGTGTTGTGGTTGGATTGATTCTAATATATACCAAATCAATATAATTCACTACCA
AAATATACCATAGCCATCACAACTTTATTAATTTTGGTAGCTTAAGATGGTATATATAATAACCAATTAA
CAACTGATTCTAATTTTACTACGGCCCAGTATCTACCAATACAAAACAACGAGTATGTTTTCTTCCGTCG
TAATCGTACACAGTACAAAAAAACCTGGCCAGCCTTTCTTGGGCTGGGGCTCTCTTTCGAAAGGTCACAA
AACGTACACGGCAGTAACGCCGCTTCGCTGCGTGTTAACGGCCACCAACCCCGCCGTGAGCAAACGGCAT
CAGCTTTCCACCTCCTCGATATCTCCGCGGCGCCGTCTGGACCCGCCCCCTTTCCGTTCCTTTCTTTCCT
TCTCGCGTTTGCGTGGTGGGGACGGACTCCCCAAACCGCCTCTCCCTCTCTTTATTTGTCTATATTCTCA
CTGGGCCCCACCCACCGCACCCCTGGGCCCACTCACGAGTCCCCCCCTCCCCACCTATAAATACCCCACC
CCCTCCTCGCCTCTTCCTCCATCAATCGAATCCCCAAAATCGCAGAGAAAAAAAAATCTCCCCTCGAAGC
GAAGCGTCGAATCGCCTTCTCAAGGTATGCGATTTTCTGATCCTCTCCGTTCCTCGCGTTTGATTTGATT
TCCCGGCCTGTTCGTGATTGTGAGATGTTGTTGTTAGTCTCCGTTTTGCGATCTGTGGTAGATTTGAACA
GGGTTAGATGGGGTTCGCGTGGTATGCTGGATCTGTGATTATGAGCGATGCTGTTCGTGGTCCAAGTATT
TATTGGTTCGGATCTAGAAGTAGAACTGTGCTAGGGTTGTGATTTGTTCCGATCTGTTCAATCAGTAGGA
TTTAGTCTCTGTTTTTCTCGTTGATCCAAGTAGCAGCTTCAGGTATATTTTGCTTAGGTTGTTTTTGATT
CAGTCCCTCTAGTTGCATAGATTCTACTCTGTTCATGTTTAATCTAAGGGCTGCGTCTTGTTGATTAGTG
ATTACATAGCATAGCTTTCAGGATATTTTACTTGCTTATGCCTATCTTATCAACTGTTGCACCTGTAAAT
TCTAGCCTATGTTAATTAACCTGCCTTATGTGCTCTCGGGATAGTGCTAGTAGTTATTGAATCAGTTTGC
CGATGGAATTCTAGTAGTTCATAGACCTGCAGATTATTTTTGTGAACTCGAGCACGGTGCGACTCTCTAT
TTTGTTAGGTCACTGTTGGTGTTGATAGGTACACTGATGTTATTGTGGTTTAGATCGTGTATCTAACATA
TTGGAATAATTTGATTGACTGATTTCTGCTGTACTTGCTTGGTATTGTTATAATTTCATGTTCATAGTTG
CTGACCATGCTTCGGTAATTGTGTGTGCAGCCTGCAGGAACAAAGCACCAGTGGTCTAGTGGTAGAATAG
TACCCTGCCACGGTACAGACCCGGGTTCGATTCCCGGCTGGTGCAGGAGACCTTACAGTTGGACACAGGC
CAACTTGTGAAGATTGCAAAACGTGGCGGCGTGACCGCAATGGAGGCAGTGCATGCATCGCGCAATGCAC
TGACGGGTGCCCCCCTGGAGACGGGCGCCGCTACAGGGCGCGTCCCATTCGCCATTCAGGCTGCGCAACT
GTTGGGAAGGGCGATCGGTGCGGGCCTCTTCGCTATTACGCCAGCTGGCGAAAGGGGGATGTGCTGCAAG
GCGATTAAGTTGGGTAACGCCAGGGTTTTCCCAGTCACGACGTTGTAAAACGACGGCCAGTGAGCGCGCG
TAATACGACTCACTATAGGGCGAATTGGGTACCGGGCCCCCCCTCGAGGTCCTCCAGCTTTTGTTCCCTT
TAGTGAGGGTTAATTGCGCGCTTGGCGTAATCATGGTCATAGCTGTTTCCTGTGTGAAATTGTTATCCGC
TCACAATTCCACACAACATACGAGCCGGAAGCATAAAGTGTAAAGCCTGGGGTGCCTAATGAGTGAGCTA
ACTCACATTAATTGCGTTGCGCTCACTGCCCGCTTTCCACCGGTGGTCTCAGTTTGAGTGTCTTGTTAAG
AAATTAACAAGATGAGTTCAAATCAGGCTCCTAGAGAGATCCGAACTTACCTTCATGGCGGGCATTGTGC
CCAACAAAGCACCAGTGGTCTAGTGGTAGAATAGTACCCTGCCACGGTACAGACCCGGGTTCGATTCCCG
GCTGGTGCAGGTACTCGAGCCTAGACTTGTCCATCTTCTGGATTGGCCAAGTTAATTAATGTATGAAATA
AAAGGATGCACACATAGTGACATGCTAATCACTATAATGTGGGCATCAAAGTTGTGTGTTATGTGTAATT
ACTAATTATCTGAATAAGAGAAAGAGATCATCCATATTTCTTATCCTAAATGAATGTCACGTGTCTTTAT
AATTCTTTGATGAACCAGATGCATTTTATTAACCAATTCCATATACATATAAATATTAATCATATATAAT
TAATATCAATTGGGTTAGCAAAACAAATCTAGTCTAGGTGTGTTTTGCCGCTGAGCTCCCGGGGCGCGCC
GATATCGAGCTCAGTGTGGCACTGGCCGTCGTTTTACAACGTCGTGACTGGGAAAACCCTGGCGTTACCC
AACTTAATCGCCTTGCAGCACATCCCCCTTTCGCCAGCTGGCGTAATAGCGAAGAGGCCCGCACCGATCG
CCCTTCCCAACAGTTGCGCAGCCTGAATGGCGAATGCTAGAGCAGCTTGAGCTTGGATCAGATTGTCGTT
TCCCGCCTTCAGTTTAAACTATCAGTGTTTGACAGGATATATTGGCGGGTAAACCTAAGAGAAAAGAGCG
TTTATTAGAATAATCGGATATTTAAAAGGGCGTGAAAAGGTTTATCCGTTCGTCCATTTGTATGTGCATG
CCAACCACAGGGTTCCCCTCGGGATCAAAGTACTTTGATCCAACCCCTCCGCTGCTATAGTGCAGTCGGC
TTCTGACGTTCAGTGCAGCCGTCTTCTGAAAACGACATGTCGCACAAGTCCTAAGTTACGCGACAGGCTG
CCGCCCTGCCCTTTTCCTGGCGTTTTCTTGTCGCGTGTTTTAGTCGCATAAAGTAGAATACTTGCGACTA
GAACCGGAGACATTACGCCATGAACAAGAGCGCCGCCGCTGGCCTGCTGGGCTATGCCCGCGTCAGCACC
GACGACCAGGACTTGACCAACCAACGGGCCGAACTGCACGCGGCCGGCTGCACCAAGCTGTTTTCCGAGA
AGATCACCGGCACCAGGCGCGACCGCCCGGAGCTGGCCAGGATGCTTGACCACCTACGCCCTGGCGACGT
TGTGACAGTGACCAGGCTAGACCGCCTGGCCCGCAGCACCCGCGACCTACTGGACATTGCCGAGCGCATC
CAGGAGGCCGGCGCGGGCCTGCGTAGCCTGGCAGAGCCGTGGGCCGACACCACCACGCCGGCCGGCCGCA
TGGTGTTGACCGTGTTCGCCGGCATTGCCGAGTTCGAGCGTTCCCTAATCATCGACCGCACCCGGAGCGG
GCGCGAGGCCGCCAAGGCCCGAGGCGTGAAGTTTGGCCCCCGCCCTACCCTCACCCCGGCACAGATCGCG
CACGCCCGCGAGCTGATCGACCAGGAAGGCCGCACCGTGAAAGAGGCGGCTGCACTGCTTGGCGTGCATC
GCTCGACCCTGTACCGCGCACTTGAGCGCAGCGAGGAAGTGACGCCCACCGAGGCCAGGCGGCGCGGTGC
CTTCCGTGAGGACGCATTGACCGAGGCCGACGCCCTGGCGGCCGCCGAGAATGAACGCCAAGAGGAACAA
GCATGAAACCGCACCAGGACGGCCAGGACGAACCGTTTTTCATTACCGAAGAGATCGAGGCGGAGATGAT
CGCGGCCGGGTACGTGTTCGAGCCGCCCGCGCACGGCTCAACCGTGCGGCTGCATGAAATCCTGGCCGGT
TTGTCTGATGCCAAGCTGGCGGCCTGGCCGGCCAGCTTGGCCGCTGAAGAAACCGAGCGCCGCCGTCTAA
AAAGGTGATGTGTATTTGAGTAAAACAGCTTGCGTCATGCGGTCGCTGCGTATATGATGCGATGAGTAAA
TAAACAAATACGCAAGGGGAACGCATGAAGGTTATCGCTGTACTTAACCAGAAAGGCGGGTCAGGCAAGA
CGACCATCGCAACCCATCTAGCCCGCGCCCTGCAACTCGCCGGGGCCGATGTTCTGTTAGTCGATTCCGA
TCCCCAGGGCAGTGCCCGCGATTGGGCGGCCGTGCGGGAAGATCAACCGCTAACCGTTGTCGGCATCGAC
CGCCCGACGATTGACCGCGACGTGAAGGCCATCGGCCGGCGCGACTTCGTAGTGATCGACGGAGCGCCCC
AGGCGGCGGACTTGGCTGTGTCCGCGATCAAGGCAGCCGACTTCGTGCTGATTCCGGTGCAGCCAAGCCC
TTACGACATATGGGCCACCGCCGACCTGGTGGAGCTGGTTAAGCAGCGCATTGAGGTCACGGATGGAAGG
CTACAAGCGGCCTTTGTCGTGTCGCGGGCGATCAAAGGCACGCGCATCGGCGGTGAGGTTGCCGAGGCGC
TGGCCGGGTACGAGCTGCCCATTCTTGAGTCCCGTATCACGCAGCGCGTGAGCTACCCAGGCACTGCCGC
CGCCGGCACAACCGTTCTTGAATCAGAACCCGAGGGCGACGCTGCCCGCGAGGTCCAGGCGCTGGCCGCT
GAAATTAAATCAAAACTCATTTGAGTTAATGAGGTAAAGAGAAAATGAGCAAAAGCACAAACACGCTAAG
TGCCGGCCGTCCGAGCGCACGCAGCAGCAAGGCTGCAACGTTGGCCAGCCTGGCAGACACGCCAGCCATG
AAGCGGGTCAACTTTCAGTTGCCGGCGGAGGATCACACCAAGCTGAAGATGTACGCGGTACGCCAAGGCA
AGACCATTACCGAGCTGCTATCTGAATACATCGCGCAGCTACCAGAGTAAATGAGCAAATGAATAAATGA
GTAGATGAATTTTAGCGGCTAAAGGAGGCGGCATGGAAAATCAAGAACAACCAGGCACCGACGCCGTGGA
ATGCCCCATGTGTGGAGGAACGGGCGGTTGGCCAGGCGTAAGCGGCTGGGTTGCCTGCCGGCCCTGCAAT
GGCACTGGAACCCCCAAGCCCGAGGAATCGGCGTGAGCGGTCGCAAACCATCCGGCCCGGTACAAATCGG
CGCGGCGCTGGGTGATGACCTGGTGGAGAAGTTGAAGGCCGCGCAGGCCGCCCAGCGGCAACGCATCGAG
GCAGAAGCACGCCCCGGTGAATCGTGGCAAGCGGCCGCTGATCGAATCCGCAAAGAATCCCGGCAACCGC
CGGCAGCCGGTGCGCCGTCGATTAGGAAGCCGCCCAAGGGCGACGAGCAACCAGATTTTTTCGTTCCGAT
GCTCTATGACGTGGGCACCCGCGATAGTCGCAGCATCATGGACGTGGCCGTTTTCCGTCTGTCGAAGCGT
GACCGACGAGCTGGCGAGGTGATCCGCTACGAGCTTCCAGACGGGCACGTAGAGGTTTCCGCAGGGCCGG
CCGGCATGGCCAGTGTGTGGGATTACGACCTGGTACTGATGGCGGTTTCCCATCTAACCGAATCCATGAA
CCGATACCGGGAAGGGAAGGGAGACAAGCCCGGCCGCGTGTTCCGTCCACACGTTGCGGACGTACTCAAG
TTCTGCCGGCGAGCCGATGGCGGAAAGCAGAAAGACGACCTGGTAGAAACCTGCATTCGGTTAAACACCA
CGCACGTTGCCATGCAGCGTACGAAGAAGGCCAAGAACGGCCGCCTGGTGACGGTATCCGAGGGTGAAGC
CTTGATTAGCCGCTACAAGATCGTAAAGAGCGAAACCGGGCGGCCGGAGTACATCGAGATCGAGCTAGCT
GATTGGATGTACCGCGAGATCACAGAAGGCAAGAACCCGGACGTGCTGACGGTTCACCCCGATTACTTTT
TGATCGATCCCGGCATCGGCCGTTTTCTCTACCGCCTGGCACGCCGCGCCGCAGGCAAGGCAGAAGCCAG
ATGGTTGTTCAAGACGATCTACGAACGCAGTGGCAGCGCCGGAGAGTTCAAGAAGTTCTGTTTCACCGTG
CGCAAGCTGATCGGGTCAAATGACCTGCCGGAGTACGATTTGAAGGAGGAGGCGGGGCAGGCTGGCCCGA
TCCTAGTCATGCGCTACCGCAACCTGATCGAGGGCGAAGCATCCGCCGGTTCCTAATGTACGGAGCAGAT
GCTAGGGCAAATTGCCCTAGCAGGGGAAAAAGGTCGAAAAGGCCTCTTTCCTGTGGATAGCACGTACATT
GGGAACCCAAAGCCGTACATTGGGAACCGGAACCCGTACATTGGGAACCCAAAGCCGTACATTGGGAACC
GGTCACACATGTAAGTGACTGATATAAAAGAGAAAAAAGGCGATTTTTCCGCCTAAAACTCTTTAAAACT
TATTAAAACTCTTAAAACCCGCCTGGCCTGTGCATAACTGTCTGGCCAGCGCACAGCCCAAGAGCTGCAA
AAAGCGCCTACCCTTCGGTCGCTGCGCTCCCTACGCCCCGCCGCTTCGCGTCGGCCTATCGCGGCCGCTG
GCCGCTCAAAAATGGCTGGCCTACGGCCAGGCAATCTACCAGGGCGCGGACAAGCCGCGCCGTCGCCACT
CGACCGCCGGCGCCCACATCAAGGCACCCTGCCTCGCGCGTTTCGGTGATGACGGTGAAAACCTCTGACA
CATGCAGCTCCCGGAAACGGTCACAGCTTGTCTGTAAGCGGATGCCGGGAGCAGACAAGCCCGTCAGGGC
GCGTCAGCGGGTGTTGGCGGGTGTCGGGGCGCAGCCATGACCCAGTCACGTAGCGATAGCGGAGTGTATA
CTGGCTTAACTATGCGGCATCAGAGCAGATTGTACTGAGAGTGCACCATATGCGGTGTGAAATACCGCAC
AGATGCGTAAGGAGAAAATACCGCATCAGGCCCTCTTCCGCTTCCTCGCTCACTGACTCGCTGCGCTCGG
TCGTTCGGCTGCGGCGAGCGGTATCAGCTCACTCAAAGGCGGTAATACGGTTATCCACAGAATCAGGGGA
TAACGCAGGAAAGAACATGTGAGCAAAAGGCCAGCAAAAGGCCAGGAACCGTAAAAAGGCCGCGTTGCTG
GCGTTTTTCCATAGGCTCCGCCCCCCTGACGAGCATCACAAAAATCGACGCTCAAGTCAGAGGTGGCGAA
ACCCGACAGGACTATAAAGATACCAGGCGTTTCCCCCTGGAAGCTCCCTCGTGCGCTCTCCTGTTCCGAC
CCTGCCGCTTACCGGATACCTGTCCGCCTTTCTCCCTTCGGGAAGCGTGGCGCTTTCTCATAGCTCACGC
TGTAGGTATCTCAGTTCGGTGTAGGTCGTTCGCTCCAAGCTGGGCTGTGTGCACGAACCCCCCGTTCAGC
CCGACCGCTGCGCCTTATCCGGTAACTATCGTCTTGAGTCCAACCCGGTAAGACACGACTTATCGCCACT
GGCAGCAGCCACTGGTAACAGGATTAGCAGAGCGAGGTATGTAGGCGGTGCTACAGAGTTCTTGAAGTGG
TGGCCTAACTACGGCTACACTAGAAGGACAGTATTTGGTATCTGCGCTCTGCTGAAGCCAGTTACCTTCG
GAAAAAGAGTTGGTAGCTCTTGATCCGGCAAACAAACCACCGCTGGTAGCGGTGGTTTTTTTGTTTGCAA
GCAGCAGATTACGCGCAGAAAAAAAGGATCTCAAGAAGATCCTTTGATCTTTTCTACGGGGTCTGACGCT
CAGTGGAACGAAAACTCACGTTAAGGGATTTTGGTCATGCATTCTAGGTACTAAAACAATTCATCCAGTA
AAATATAATATTTTATTTTCTCCCAATCAGGCTTGATCCCCAGTAAGTCAAAAAATAGCTCGACATACTG
TTCTTCCCCGATATCCTCCCTGATCGACCGGACGCAGAAGGCAATGTCATACCACTTGTCCGCCCTGCCG
CTTCTCCCAAGATCAATAAAGCCACTTACTTTGCCATCTTTCACAAAGATGTTGCTGTCTCCCAGGTCGC
CGTGGGAAAAGACAAGTTCCTCTTCGGGCTTTTCCGTCTTTAAAAAATCATACAGCTCGCGCGGATCTTT
AAATGGAGTGTCTTCTTCCCAGTTTTCGCAATCCACATCGGCCAGATCGTTATTCAGTAAGTAATCCAAT
TCGGCTAAGCGGCTGTCTAAGCTATTCGTATAGGGACAATCCGATATGTCGATGGAGTGAAAGAGCCTGA
TGCACTCCGCATACAGCTCGATAATCTTTTCAGGGCTTTGTTCATCTTCATACTCTTCCGAGCAAAGGAC
GCCATCGGCCTCACTCATGAGCAGATTGCTCCAGCCATCATGCCGTTCAAAGTGCAGGACCTTTGGAACA
GGCAGCTTTCCTTCCAGCCATAGCATCATGTCCTTTTCCCGTTCCACATCATAGGTGGTCCCTTTATACC
GGCTGTCCGTCATTTTTAAATATAGGTTTTCATTTTCTCCCACCAGCTTATATACCTTAGCAGGAGACAT
TCCTTCCGTATCTTTTACGCAGCGGTATTTTTCGATCAGTTTTTTCAATTCCGGTGATATTCTCATTTTA
GCCATTTATTATTTCCTTCCTCTTTTCTACAGTATTTAAAGATACCCCAAGAAGCTAATTATAACAAGAC
GAACTCCAATTCACTGTTCCTTGCATTCTAAAACCTTAAATACCAGAAAACAGCTTTTTCAAAGTTGTTT
TCAAAGTTGGCGTATAACATAGTATCGACGGAGCCGATTTTGAAACCGCGGTGATCACAGGCAGCAACGC
TCTGTCATCGTTACAATCAACATGCTACCCTCCGCGAGATCATCCGTGTTTCAAACCCGGCAGCTTAGTT
GCCGTTCTTCCGAATAGCATCGGTAACATGAGCAAAGTCTGCCGCCTTACAACGGCTCTCCCGCTGACGC
CGTCCCGGACTGATGGGCTGCCTGTATCGAGTGGTGATTTTGTGCCGAGCTGCCGGTCGGGGAGCTGTTG
GCTGGCTGGTGGCAGGATATATTGTGGTGTAAACAAATTGACGCTTAGACAACTTAATAACACATTGCGG
ACGTTTTTAATGTACTGAATTAACGCCGAATTAATTCGGGGGATCTGGATTTTAGTACTGGATTTTGGTT
TTAGGAATTAGAAATTTTATTGATAGAAGTATTTTACAAATACAAATACATACTAAGGGTTTCTTATATG
CTCAACACATGAGCGAAACCCTATAGGAACCCTAATTCCCTTATCTGGGAACTACTCACACATTATTATG
GAGAAACTCGAGCTTGTCGATCGACAGATCCCGGTCGGCATCTACTCTATTTCTTTGCCCTCGGACGAGT
GCTGGGGCGTCGGTTTCCACTATCGGCGAGTACTTCTACACAGCCATCGGTCCAGACGGCCGCGCTTCTG
CGGGCGATTTGTGTACGCCCGACAGTCCCGGCTCCGGATCGGACGATTGCGTCGCATCGACCCTGCGCCC
AAGCTGCATCATCGAAATTGCCGTCAACCAAGCTCTGATAGAGTTGGTCAAGACCAATGCGGAGCATATA
CGCCCGGAGTCGTGGCGATCCTGCAAGCTCCGGATGCCTCCGCTCGAAGTAGCGCGTCTGCTGCTCCATA
CAAGCCAACCACGGCCTCCAGAAGAAGATGTTGGCGACCTCGTATTGGGAATCCCCGAACATCGCCTCGC
TCCAGTCAATGACCGCTGTTATGCGGCCATTGTCCGTCAGGACATTGTTGGAGCCGAAATCCGCGTGCAC
GAGGTGCCGGACTTCGGGGCAGTCCTCGGCCCAAAGCATCAGCTCATCGAGAGCCTGCGCGACGGACGCA
CTGACGGTGTCGTCCATCACAGTTTGCCAGTGATACACATGGGGATCAGCAATCGCGCATATGAAATCAC
GCCATGTAGTGTATTGACCGATTCCTTGCGGTCCGAATGGGCCGAACCCGCTCGTCTGGCTAAGATCGGC
CGCAGCGATCGCATCCATGGCCTCCGCGACCGGCTGCAGAACAGCGGGCAGTTCGGTTTCAGGCAGGTCT
TGCAACGTGACACCCTGTGCACGGCGGGAGATGCAATAGGTCAGGCTCTCGCTGAATTCCCCAATGTCAA
GCACTTCCGGAATCGGGAGCGCGGCCGATGCAAAGTGCCGATAAACATAACGATCTTTGTAGAAACCATC
GGCGCAGCTATTTACCCGCAGGACATATCCACGCCCTCCTACATCGAAGCTGAAAGCACGAGATTCTTCG
CCCTCCGAGAGCTGCATCAGGTCGGACACGCTGTCGAACTTTTCGATCAGAAACTTCTCGACAGACGTCG
CGGTGAGTTCAGGCTTTTTCATATCTCATTGCCCCCCGGATCTGCGAAAGCTCGAGAGAGATAGATTTGT
AGAGAGAGACTGGTGATTTCAGCGTGTCCTCTCCAAATGAAATGAACTTCCTTATATAGAGGAAGGGTCT
TGCGAAGGATAGTGGGATTGTGCGTCATCCCTTACGTCAGTGGAGATATCACATCAATCCACTTGCTTTG
AAGACGTGGTTGGAACGTCTTCTTTTTCCACGATGCTCCTCGTGGGTGGGGGTCCATCTTTGGGACCACT
GTCGGCAGAGGCATCTTGAACGATAGCCTTTCCTTTATCGCAATGATGGCATTTGTAGGTGCCACCTTCC
TTTTCTACTGTCCTTTTGATGAAGTGACAGATAGCTGGGCAATGGAATCCGAGGAGGTTTCCCGATATTA
CCCTTTGTTGAAAAGTCTCAATAGCCCTTTGGTCTTCTGAGACTGTATCTTTGATATTCTTGGAGTAGAC
GAGAGTGTCGTGCTCCACCATGTTCACATCAATCCACTTGCTTTGAAGACGTGGTTGGAACGTCTTCTTT
TTCCACGATGCTCCTCGTGGGTGGGGGTCCATCTTTGGGACCACTGTCGGCAGAGGCATCTTGAACGATA
GCCTTTCCTTNNNNNNNNNNNNNNNNNNNNNNNNNNNNNNNNNNNNNNNNNNNNNNNNNNNNNNNNNNNN
NNNNNNNNNNNNNNNNNNNNNNNNNNNNNNNNNNNNNNNNGGCAATGGAATCCGAGGAGGTTTCCCGATA
TTACCCTTTGTTGAAAAGTCTCAATAGCCCTTTGGTCTTCTGAGACTGTATCTTTGATATTCTTGGAGTA
GACGAGAGTGTCGTGCTCCACCATGTTGGCAAGCTGCTCTAGCCAATACGCAAACCGCCTCTCCCCGCGC
GTTGGCCGATTCATTAATGCAGCTGGCACGACAGGTTTCCCGACTGGAAAGCGGGCAGTGAGCGCAACGC
AATTAATGTGAGTTAGCTCACTCATTAGGCACCCCAGGCTTTACACTTTATGCTTCCGGCTCGTATGTTG
TGTGGAATTGTGAGCGGATAACAATTTCACA
Features (pLannotate 1.2.2; 38 found; start..end, strand, type, name):
     13..34      +  protein_bind   CAP binding site: CAP binding activates transcription in the presence of cAMP. E. coli catabolite activator protein
     49..79      +  promoter       lac promoter: promoter for the E. coli lac operon
     83..105     +  protein_bind   lac operator (fragment): The lac repressor binds to the lac operator to inhibit transcription in E. coli. This inhibition can be relieved by adding lactose or isopropyl-β-D-thiogalactopyranoside (IPTG). lac repressor encoded by lacI
    136..161     +  misc_feature   MCS (fragment): pUC18/19 multiple cloning site
    169..2159    +  promoter       Ubi promoter: maize polyubiquitin gene promoter
   2223..2714    +  CDS            tadA: TADA_ECOLI - Also known as yfhC. Experimental evidence at protein level: Swiss-Prot protein existence level 1. Catalyzes the deamination of adenosine to inosine at the wobble position 34 of tRNA(Arg2). Essential for cell viability. From Escherichia coli (strain K12).
   2865..2884    +  CDS            2xFLAG (fragment): two tandem FLAG® epitope tags
   7119..7367    +  terminator     HSP terminator: efficient transcription terminator from the Arabidopsis thaliana heat shock protein 18.2 gene (Nagaya et al., 2010)
   8934..9004    +  ncRNA          tRNA: Accession: RF00005 - tRNA
   9125..9143    -  rep_origin     f1 ori (fragment): f1 bacteriophage origin of replication; arrow indicates direction of (+) strand synthesis
   9148..9303    -  CDS            lacZα (fragment): LacZα fragment of β-galactosidase; lacZ fragment
   9311..9329    +  promoter       T7 promoter: promoter for bacteriophage T7 RNA polymerase
   9338..9361    -  misc_feature   MCS (fragment): pBluescript multiple cloning site
   9377..9395    -  promoter       T3 promoter: promoter for bacteriophage T3 RNA polymerase
   9438..9460    -  protein_bind   lac operator (fragment): The lac repressor binds to the lac operator to inhibit transcription in E. coli. This inhibition can be relieved by adding lactose or isopropyl-β-D-thiogalactopyranoside (IPTG). lac repressor encoded by lacI
   9464..9494    -  promoter       lac promoter: promoter for the E. coli lac operon
   9509..9530    -  protein_bind   CAP binding site: CAP binding activates transcription in the presence of cAMP. E. coli catabolite activator protein
   9668..9738    +  ncRNA          tRNA: Accession: RF00005 - tRNA
  10100..10254   +  CDS            lacZα (fragment): LacZα fragment of β-galactosidase; lacZ fragment
  10320..10344   +  misc_feature   RB T-DNA repeat: right border repeat from nopaline C58 T-DNA
  10684..11085   +  CDS            Y4CG_SINFN (fragment): Protein inferred from homology: Swiss-Prot protein existence level 3. From Sinorhizobium fredii (strain NBRC 101917 / NGR234).
  11645..12274   +  CDS            pVS1 StaA: stability protein from the Pseudomonas plasmid pVS1 (Heeb et al., 2000)
  12703..13776   +  CDS            pVS1 RepA: replication protein from the Pseudomonas plasmid pVS1 (Heeb et al., 2000)
  13842..14036   +  rep_origin     pVS1 oriV: origin of replication for the Pseudomonas plasmid pVS1 (Heeb et al., 2000)
  14239..14278   +  CDS            rop (fragment): Rop protein, which maintains plasmids at low copy number; rop
  14380..14520   +  misc_feature   bom: basis of mobility region from pBR322
  14706..15294   -  rep_origin     ori: high-copy-number ColE1/pMB1/pBR322/pUC origin of replication
  15381..16175   -  CDS            KanR: aminoglycoside phosphotransferase; aphA-3; confers resistance to kanamycin
  16600..16624   +  misc_feature   LB T-DNA repeat: left border repeat from nopaline C58 T-DNA
  16702..16876   -  polyA_signal   CaMV poly(A) signal: cauliflower mosaic virus polyadenylation signal
  16917..17942   -  CDS            HygR: aminoglycoside phosphotransferase from E. coli; aph(4)-Ia; confers resistance to hygromycin
  18009..18560   -  promoter       CaMV 35S promoter (enhanced) (fragment): cauliflower mosaic virus 35S promoter with a duplicated enhancer region
  18017..18063   -  promoter       minimal CaMV 35S promoter: minimal 35S promoter from cauliflower mosaic virus
  18661..18787   -  promoter       CaMV 35S promoter (enhanced) (fragment): cauliflower mosaic virus 35S promoter with a duplicated enhancer region
  18803..18891   +  CDS            lacI (fragment): lac repressor; lacI; The lac repressor binds to the lac operator to inhibit transcription in E. coli. This inhibition can be relieved by adding lactose or isopropyl-β-D-thiogalactopyranoside (IPTG).
  18904..18925   +  protein_bind   CAP binding site: CAP binding activates transcription in the presence of cAMP. E. coli catabolite activator protein
  18940..18970   +  promoter       lac promoter: promoter for the E. coli lac operon
  18974..18996   +  protein_bind   lac operator (fragment): The lac repressor binds to the lac operator to inhibit transcription in E. coli. This inhibition can be relieved by adding lactose or isopropyl-β-D-thiogalactopyranoside (IPTG). lac repressor encoded by lacI
