[The description below was written by a language model from this plasmid's Addgene catalogue record and pLannotate feature annotations shown in this document.]
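Description:
pGEL849 is a 19 kb plant-expression binary (T-DNA) vector built on the pTrans_210d backbone and deposited as an empty backbone for FrCas9-based adenine base editing in rice. Outside the T-DNA borders it carries the pVS1 replication and stability functions (oriV, RepA, StaA), which normally support maintenance in Agrobacterium. It also has a ColE1/pBR322-type origin with the bom mobilisation region for propagation in E. coli, and a kanamycin resistance gene (aphA-3) for bacterial selection. Between the nopaline-type left and right border repeats, next to the left border, a hygromycin phosphotransferase gene is driven by an enhanced CaMV 35S promoter and ends in the CaMV poly(A) signal, allowing selection of transformed plant cells.

The editing cassette is driven by the maize polyubiquitin (Ubi) promoter. The promoter is followed by a coding region matching E. coli TadA, the adenosine deaminase used in adenine base editors, and then a FLAG-tag fragment. A long unannotated stretch of roughly 4 kb lies between this and the Arabidopsis HSP18.2 terminator. This stretch presumably encodes the FrCas9 component named in the stated purpose, although the automated annotation does not identify it, and the record does not state the particular TadA variant or the nuclease status of the Cas9.

Downstream, two tRNA elements flank a lacZα/lac promoter segment carrying T7 and T3 promoter and polylinker remnants. This layout is consistent with a tRNA-processed guide RNA cassette in which a screenable stuffer is replaced by the user's spacer. However, the promoter driving the guide and the scaffold itself are not annotated. Once a guide is cloned in, the plasmid is intended for introducing A-to-G changes at FrCas9-accessible sites in rice.
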