Addgene plasmid #214239: pGEL849
Purpose: (Empty Backbone) FrCas9 adenine base editing plasmid in rice
Depositing lab: Yong Zhang. Depositing organization: Southwest University (SWU). Publication: Expanding plant genome editing scope and profiles with CRISPR-FrCas9 systems targeting palindromic TA sites. He Y, Han Y, Ma Y, Liu S, Fan T, Liang Y, Tang X, Zheng X, Wu Y, Zhang T, Qi Y, Zhang Y. Plant Biotechnol J. 2024 Sep;22(9):2488-2503. doi: 10.1111/pbi.14363. Epub 2024 May 7. PubMed 38713743.
Backbone
  Vector backbone: pTrans_210d
  Vector type: Plant Expression
  Selectable markers: Hygromycin
Growth in bacteria
  Bacterial resistance: Kanamycin, 50 μg/mL
  Growth temperature: 37°C
  Growth strain: DH5alpha
  Copy number: Unknown
Terms and licenses: Academic/Nonprofit Terms; Industry Terms: Not Available to Industry
How to cite: pGEL849 was a gift from Yong Zhang (Addgene plasmid # 214239 ; http://n2t.net/addgene:214239 ; RRID:Addgene_214239)
